Addgene plasmid #16058: pLPC-NFLAG TRF1
Depositing lab: Titia de Lange. Depositing organization: Rockefeller University. Publication: Different telomere damage signaling pathways in human and mouse cells. Smogorzewska A, de Lange T. EMBO J. 2002 Aug 15. 21(16):4338-48. 10.1093/emboj/cdf433 PubMed 12169636.
Backbone
  Vector backbone: pLPC
  Backbone size w/o insert (bp): 5600
  Vector type: Retroviral
  Selectable markers: Puromycin
Growth in bacteria
  Bacterial resistance: Ampicillin, 100 μg/mL
  Growth temperature: 37°C
  Growth strain: DH5alpha
  Copy number: High Copy
Gene/Insert
  Gene/Insert name: hTRF1 (alt names: human TTAGGG repeat binding factor 1; 2416; TERF1)
  Species: H. sapiens (human)
  Insert size (bp): 1314
  Mutation: aa2-439
  Entrez Gene: TERF1 (a.k.a. PIN2, TRBF1, TRF, TRF1, hTRF1-AS, t-TRF1)
  Tag / fusion protein: Flag (N terminal on backbone)
  Cloning method: Restriction Enzyme; 5′ cloning site BamHI (not destroyed); 3′ cloning site EcoRI (not destroyed)
  Sequencing primers: 5′ taggcgtgtacggtggga; 3′ cttgccaaacctacaggt
Terms and licenses: Academic/Nonprofit Terms; Industry Terms: Not Available to Industry
Depositor comments: Karlseder et al., 2002, Science, 295, 2446-9
How to cite: pLPC-NFLAG TRF1 was a gift from Titia de Lange (Addgene plasmid # 16058 ; http://n2t.net/addgene:16058 ; RRID:Addgene_16058)
