[The description below was written by a language model from this plasmid's Addgene catalogue record.]
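Description:
pLPC-NFLAG TRF1 is a retroviral expression plasmid built on the pLPC backbone (about 5.6 kb without insert) for delivering FLAG-tagged human TRF1 into mammalian cells. It is propagated in E. coli as a high-copy plasmid under ampicillin selection, and it carries a puromycin marker so that transduced or transfected mammalian cells can be selected. As a retroviral vector, it is meant to be packaged into viral particles in a suitable packaging cell line, after which the expression cassette integrates into the genome of target cells to give stable expression. The record does not list the promoter, the LTRs or other regulatory elements, and no feature table is provided, so these details cannot be confirmed here.

The insert is a roughly 1.3 kb fragment of human TERF1, which encodes TTAGGG repeat binding factor 1, a protein that binds the double-stranded telomeric repeat array. The fragment covers amino acids 2–439; the native initiator methionine is omitted because translation starts at the N-terminal FLAG epitope supplied by the backbone. The coding sequence was cloned between BamHI and EcoRI sites, both of which remain intact, so it can be excised or exchanged. The FLAG tag allows the exogenous protein to be detected, immunoprecipitated or localised separately from endogenous TRF1. The associated publication concerns telomere damage signalling pathways in human and mouse cells, which fits use of the construct for stable TRF1 overexpression in studies of telomere protection, telomere length regulation and related DNA damage responses.
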