>Addgene plasmid #16058 | pLPC-NFLAG TRF1 | addgene partial sequence | sequence record 22428 | CMV-F 5'-CGCAAATGGGCGGTAGGCGTG-3'
GCTCTCTGGCTACTAGAGAACCACTGCTTACTGGCTTATCGAAATTAATACGACTCACTATAGGGAGACC
CAAGCTTGGTACCGAGCTCGGATCAGCCACCATGGACTACAAAGACGATGACGATAAAGGATCCGCGGAG
GATGTTTCCTCAGCGGCCCCGAGCCCGCGGGGCTGTGCGGATGGTAGGGATGCCGACCCTACTGAGGAGC
AGATGGCAGAAACAGAGAGAAACGACGAGGAGCAGTTCGAATGCCAGGAACTGCTCGAGTGCCAGGTGCA
GGTGGGGGCCCCCGAGGAGGAGGAGGAGGAGGAGGAGGACGCGGGCCTGGTGGCCGAGGCCGAGGCCGTG
GCTGCCGGCTGGATGCTCGATTTCCTCTGCCTCTCTCTTTGCCGAGCTTTCCGCGACGGCCGCTCCGAGG
ACTTCCGCAGGACCCGCAACAGCGCAGAGGCTATTATTCATGGACTATCCAGTCTAACAGCTTGCCAGTT
GAGAACGATATACATATGTCAGTTTTTGACAAGAATTGCAGCAGGAAAAACCCTTGATGCACAGTTTGAA
AATGATGAACGAATTACACCCTTGGAATCAGCCCTGATGATTTGGGGTTCAATTGAAAAGGAACATGACA
AACTTCATGAAGAAATACAGAATTTAATTAAAATTCAGGCTATAGCTGTTTGTATGGAAAATGGCAACTT
TAAAGAAGCAGAAGAAGTCTTTGAAAG
